Addgene plasmid #217134: pCMV-hAT-1_DP
Purpose: Mammalian expression vector for expression of hAT-1_DP transposase (CMV promoter)
Depositing lab: Haoyi Wang. Depositing organization: Institute of Zoology, Chinese Academy of Sciences. Publication: Heterologous survey of 130 DNA transposons in human cells highlights their functional divergence and expands the genome engineering toolbox. Zhang T, Tan S, Tang N, Li Y, Zhang C, Sun J, Guo Y, Gao H, Cai Y, Sun W, Wang C, Fu L, Ma H, Wu Y, Hu X, Zhang X, Gee P, Yan W, Zhao Y, Chen Q, Guo B, Wang H, Zhang YE. Cell. 2024 Jul 11;187(14):3741-3760.e30. doi: 10.1016/j.cell.2024.05.007. Epub 2024 Jun 5. PubMed 38843831.
Backbone
  Vector backbone: pCMV
  Vector type: Mammalian Expression
Growth in bacteria
  Bacterial resistance: Ampicillin, 100 μg/mL
  Growth temperature: 37°C
  Growth strain: DH5alpha
  Copy number: High Copy
Gene/Insert
  Gene/Insert name: hAT-1_DP transposase
  Species: Synthetic
  Cloning method: Restriction Enzyme; 5′ cloning site Unknown (unknown if destroyed); 3′ cloning site Unknown (unknown if destroyed)
Terms and licenses: Academic/Nonprofit Terms; Industry Terms: Not Available to Industry
How to cite: pCMV-hAT-1_DP was a gift from Haoyi Wang (Addgene plasmid # 217134 ; http://n2t.net/addgene:217134 ; RRID:Addgene_217134)
