[The description below was written by a language model from this plasmid's Addgene catalogue record and pLannotate feature annotations shown in this document.]
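Description:
pCMV-hAT-1_DP is a 6,359-nt mammalian expression plasmid built on a pCMV backbone and designed to produce the hAT-1_DP transposase, a synthetic coding sequence for a hAT-superfamily DNA transposon enzyme, in transfected mammalian cells. It is maintained in E. coli as a high-copy plasmid through a ColE1/pUC-type origin and is selected with ampicillin via the β-lactamase gene and its native promoter. An f1 origin is also present, along with residual lac promoter/operator, lacI and bom fragments that are backbone remnants with no evident role in the design.

Expression is driven by the human cytomegalovirus immediate-early enhancer and promoter, and transcripts are terminated by the bovine growth hormone polyadenylation signal. The automated annotation does not label the transposase itself, but an unannotated stretch of roughly 1.9 kb lies between the T7 promoter downstream of CMV and the reverse-oriented SP6 promoter just before the bGH poly(A). This is the position where the insert would be expected; the cloning sites are not recorded. The flanking phage promoters could in principle serve for in vitro transcription or as sequencing primer sites. Downstream, an SV40 early promoter is followed only by a short fragment of a bleomycin-resistance gene (ble) and the SV40 poly(A) signal, so the plasmid does not appear to carry an intact mammalian selection marker. No epitope tags or reporters are annotated.

The plasmid comes from a survey of DNA transposons tested for activity in human cells as potential genome engineering tools. In that context it would serve as the transposase-supplying helper. The record does not describe a matching donor construct carrying the transposon ends.
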