Features (pLannotate 1.2.2; 19 found; start..end, strand, type, name):
      1..380     +  enhancer       CMV enhancer: human cytomegalovirus immediate early enhancer
    381..584     +  promoter       CMV promoter: human cytomegalovirus (CMV) immediate early promoter
    580..613     +  LTR            5' LTR (truncated) (fragment): truncated 5' long terminal repeat (LTR) from HIV-1
    629..647     +  promoter       T7 promoter: promoter for bacteriophage T7 RNA polymerase
   2547..2565    -  promoter       SP6 promoter: promoter for bacteriophage SP6 RNA polymerase
   2591..2815    +  polyA_signal   bGH poly(A) signal: bovine growth hormone polyadenylation signal
   2819..2840    +  promoter       SV40 promoter (fragment): SV40 enhancer and early promoter
   2861..3289    +  rep_origin     f1 ori (sequence partly withheld): f1 bacteriophage origin of replication; arrow indicates direction of (+) strand synthesis
   3303..3632    +  promoter       SV40 promoter: SV40 enhancer and early promoter
   3645..3803    +  CDS            ble (fragment): BLE_KLEPN - Experimental evidence at protein level: Swiss-Prot protein existence level 1. Binding protein with a strong affinity to the bleomycin family of antibiotics. Binds to CL990; an antimitotic-antibiotic compound. From Klebsiella pneumoniae.
   3798..3919    +  polyA_signal   SV40 poly(A) signal: SV40 polyadenylation signal
   3992..4008    -  protein_bind   lac operator: The lac repressor binds to the lac operator to inhibit transcription in E. coli. This inhibition can be relieved by adding lactose or isopropyl-β-D-thiogalactopyranoside (IPTG). lac repressor encoded by lacI
   4016..4046    -  promoter       lac promoter: promoter for the E. coli lac operon
   4061..4082    -  protein_bind   CAP binding site: CAP binding activates transcription in the presence of cAMP. E. coli catabolite activator protein
   4095..4187    -  CDS            lacI (fragment): lac repressor; lacI; The lac repressor binds to the lac operator to inhibit transcription in E. coli. This inhibition can be relieved by adding lactose or isopropyl-β-D-thiogalactopyranoside (IPTG).
   4370..4958    -  rep_origin     ori: high-copy-number ColE1/pMB1/pBR322/pUC origin of replication
   5129..5989    -  CDS            AmpR: β-lactamase; bla; confers resistance to ampicillin, carbenicillin, and related antibiotics
   5990..6094    -  promoter       AmpR promoter: bla
   6153..6205    -  misc_feature   bom (fragment): basis of mobility region from pBR322
>Addgene plasmid #217134 | pCMV-hAT-1_DP | addgene full sequence | sequence record 443032 | Addgene NGS Result
GACATTGATTATTGACTAGTTATTAATAGTAATCAATTACGGGGTCATTAGTTCATAGCCCATATATGGA
GTTCCGCGTTACATAACTTACGGTAAATGGCCCGCCTGGCTGACCGCCCAACGACCCCCGCCCATTGACG
TCAATAATGACGTATGTTCCCATAGTAACGCCAATAGGGACTTTCCATTGACGTCAATGGGTGGAGTATT
TACGGTAAACTGCCCACTTGGCAGTACATCAAGTGTATCATATGCCAAGTACGCCCCCTATTGACGTCAA
TGACGGTAAATGGCCCGCCTGGCATTATGCCCAGTACATGACCTTATGGGACTTTCCTACTTGGCAGTAC
ATCTACGTATTAGTCATCGCTATTACCATGGTGATGCGGTTTTGGCAGTACATCAATGGGCGTGGATAGC
GGTTTGACTCACGGGGATTTCCAAGTCTCCACCCCATTGACGTCAATGGGAGTTTGTTTTGGCACCAAAA
TCAACGGGACTTTCCAAAATGTCGTAACAACTCCGCCCCATTGACGCAAATGGGCGGTAGGCGTGTACGG
TGGGAGGTCTATATAAGCAGAGCTCTCTGGCTAACTAGAGAACCCACTGCTTACTGGCTTATCGAAATTA
ATACGACTCACTATAGGGAGACCCAAGCTTGGTACCGAGCTCGGATCCACTAGTAACGGCCGCCAGTGTG
CTGGAATTCGCCGCCACCATGAGCCTGATTCGCAAATATAGCGAGATCTGGAACCATTTTGAAGAGGTGG
GCAGCCAAGAGGCGAAATGCAAATACTGCAAGAGCATTCTGAGCTGCAAAAGCCAGAGCAACCTGAGCCG
CCACCTGAAAAGCAAACATCCGGCCAGCATGGAGCCTGTGATTCGCCAAAATACCGACGGCCCGATTTTT
GTGCAAAGCGCCCAGCCGAAAATCACCAGCTTTGCGGAACGTCCTGTGCCTGCATCAAAAGCCCAGCAGA
TCGATTTACAGCTGGTGCGCATGATTGCGAAAGGCCATCACGCATTACGCTTAGTGGAGGAGCCGGAATT
TAAGAAGTTCATCCATGATGTGAGCCACGCCCCTAACTATAAACTGCCGACCCGCAAGACCTTAACCAGC
AGCCTGATCCCTAAAATCCGCGATGAGTACACCGGCACCATTATTGAGGAACTGCGCGCAGCAACCGCAG
TTTGTTTAACCACCGATGGCTGGACCAGCATTACCAACGAAAGCTATCTGGCGGTGACCGTGCACTTTAT
TGATGAAGAAAGCACCATGCTGACCAGCTACACCATTGCCTGCCAGGCCTTTGAAGCCTCACATACCGCA
GCGAACCTGTGTAGCTTCCTGGAGAAAATTGTGAACGAATGGGACCTGAAAAACAAAGTGGCGGCCATTG
CCAGCGATAACGCGCATAACATTGCGCTGGCCATTCGTACCGGCAACTGGAGCCATATTCGCTGCTTTGC
GCACACCCTGAACCTGATTGTGCAGAAAGCGCTGGACAAGATGTCAAGCGTTCGCCGTAAGGCGAAGGCG
ATTAGCGAATACTTTCACCGCAGCAGCAGCGGCCTGAAAAAACTGAAGGACATGCAGGCCCTGCTGAAGT
TAGCGGATCTGAAGCTGACCCAGGATGTTCCTACCCGCTGGAACAGCACCTATAAGATGTTTGAACGCCT
GAGCATTCTGAAAGAGGCGGTGGTTGCGGCGTTAAGCACCCGTACCGATCTGATCCTGAGCCCTGAAGAT
TGGGATGTGATTGATGGCGTGCTGCCGGTGCTGAAACCGTTTTATGAAGTGACCGAAGAAATCAGCAGCG
CCGAGAAAAACGTGACCCTGAGCAAAATTATTGCCCTGACCGGTCTGCTGCAACGCAAAATGGCCCAGAT
TTACCCGACCGTGAAGAACAACCTGGTGGCCGAAGTGATCAACGAAATCATCAACGAAATGGATGGCCGC
TTTAACGATTTTGAAGCCAACATTCTGTATGCGGAAAGCACCGTTTTAGACCCGCGCTTTAAAGGCCGCG
CCTTTAAAAGCGCGGAAGCGTTTAAAAAAAGCGTGGCGGACATTAACAAGAAGCTGGCCCAGACCATTCG
CAGCTTACCTGAACCTCCTCAGGAAGCGATCAGCAACAAAAAACAGGAGGAGGATACCATTTGGGCGGAA
TTTGACACCACCTTTCAGCAGGTGAGCCAGCCTACCAATAATACCGCCGCGAGCATTCGCGAAATGGACA
AATATCTGGCCGAGGAATACATCAGCCGCAAAGACGATCCTCTGGTGTGGTGGAATCAGCGCAAAGCGCA
GTACCCGCTGCTGTATACCTATATGCTGAAGCGCCTGTGCTTAGTGGCCACCAGCGTTCCTTGTGAACGC
ATCTTTAGCAGCGCCGGTGAAACCATACGTAAACGCCGCAGCCTGCTGAAAAGCACCACCGTGGAAAACC
TGATTTTCCTGCACAACAACATGCAGATTGGCAGCGAATATAACCTGATCTGCACCTAATGAGCGGCCGC
TCGAGCATGCATCTAGAGGGCCCTATTCTATAGTGTCACCTAAATGCTAGAGCTCGCTGATCAGCCTCGA
CTGTGCCTTCTAGTTGCCAGCCATCTGTTGTTTGCCCCTCCCCCGTGCCTTCCTTGACCCTGGAAGGTGC
CACTCCCACTGTCCTTTCCTAATAAAATGAGGAAATTGCATCGCATTGTCTGAGTAGGTGTCATTCTATT
CTGGGGGGTGGGGTGGGGCAGGACAGCAAGGGGGAGGATTGGGAAGACAATAGCAGGCATGCTGGGGATG
CGGTGGGCTCTATGGCTTCTGAGGCGGAAAGAACCAGCTGGGGCTCTAGGGGGTATCCCC
[124 nt withheld, positions 2861-2984]
C
[91 nt withheld, positions 2986-3076]
A
[49 nt withheld, positions 3078-3126]
CCTTTGACGTTGGAGTCCACGTTCTTT
[37 nt withheld, positions 3154-3190]
ACCCTATCTCGGTCTATTCTTTTGATTTATAAGGGATTTTGCCGATTTCGGCCTATTGGTTAAAAAATGA
GCTGATTTAACAAAAATTTAACGCGAATTAATTCTGTGGAATGTGTGTCAGTTAGGGTGTGGAAAGTCCC
CAGGCTCCCCAGCAGGCAGAAGTATGCAAAGCATGCATCTCAATTAGTCAGCAACCAGGTGTGGAAAGTC
CCCAGGCTCCCCAGCAGGCAGAAGTATGCAAAGCATGCATCTCAATTAGTCAGCAACCATAGTCCCGCCC
CTAACTCCGCCCATCCCGCCCCTAACTCCGCCCAGTTCCGCCCATTCTCCGCCCCATGGCTGACTAATTT
TTTTTATTTATGCAGAGGCCGAGGCCGCCTCTGCCTCTGAGCTATTCCAGAAGTAGTGAGGAGGCTTTTT
TGGAGGCCTAGGCTTTTGCAAAAAGCTCCCCGAAATGACCGACCAAGCGACGCCCAACCTGCCATCACGA
GATTTCGATTCCACCGCCGCCTTCTATGAAAGGTTGGGCTTCGGAATCGTTTTCCGGGACGCCGGCTGGA
TGATCCTCCAGCGCGGGGATCTCATGCTGGAGTTCTTCGCCCACCCCAACTTGTTTATTGCAGCTTATAA
TGGTTACAAATAAAGCAATAGCATCACAAATTTCACAAATAAAGCATTTTTTTCACTGCATTCTAGTTGT
GGTTTGTCCAAACTCATCAATGTATCTTATCATGTCTGTATACCGTCGACCTCTAGCTAGAGCTTGGCGT
AATCATGGTCATAGCTGTTTCCTGTGTGAAATTGTTATCCGCTCACAATTCCACACAACATACGAGCCGG
AAGCATAAAGTGTAAAGCCTGGGGTGCCTAATGAGTGAGCTAACTCACATTAATTGCGTTGCGCTCACTG
CCCGCTTTCCAGTCGGGAAACCTGTCGTGCCAGCTGCATTAATGAATCGGCCAACGCGCGGGGAGAGGCG
GTTTGCGTATTGGGCGCTCTTCCGCTTCCTCGCTCACTGACTCGCTGCGCTCGGTCGTTCGGCTGCGGCG
AGCGGTATCAGCTCACTCAAAGGCGGTAATACGGTTATCCACAGAATCAGGGGATAACGCAGGAAAGAAC
ATGTGAGCAAAAGGCCAGCAAAAGGCCAGGAACCGTAAAAAGGCCGCGTTGCTGGCGTTTTTCCATAGGC
TCCGCCCCCCTGACGAGCATCACAAAAATCGACGCTCAAGTCAGAGGTGGCGAAACCCGACAGGACTATA
AAGATACCAGGCGTTTCCCCCTGGAAGCTCCCTCGTGCGCTCTCCTGTTCCGACCCTGCCGCTTACCGGA
TACCTGTCCGCCTTTCTCCCTTCGGGAAGCGTGGCGCTTTCTCATAGCTCACGCTGTAGGTATCTCAGTT
CGGTGTAGGTCGTTCGCTCCAAGCTGGGCTGTGTGCACGAACCCCCCGTTCAGCCCGACCGCTGCGCCTT
ATCCGGTAACTATCGTCTTGAGTCCAACCCGGTAAGACACGACTTATCGCCACTGGCAGCAGCCACTGGT
AACAGGATTAGCAGAGCGAGGTATGTAGGCGGTGCTACAGAGTTCTTGAAGTGGTGGCCTAACTACGGCT
ACACTAGAAGAACAGTATTTGGTATCTGCGCTCTGCTGAAGCCAGTTACCTTCGGAAAAAGAGTTGGTAG
CTCTTGATCCGGCAAACAAACCACCGCTGGTAGCGGTGGTTTTTTTGTTTGCAAGCAGCAGATTACGCGC
AGAAAAAAAGGATCTCAAGAAGATCCTTTGATCTTTTCTACGGGGTCTGACGCTCAGTGGAACGAAAACT
CACGTTAAGGGATTTTGGTCATGAGATTATCAAAAAGGATCTTCACCTAGATCCTTTTAAATTAAAAATG
AAGTTTTAAATCAATCTAAAGTATATATGAGTAAACTTGGTCTGACAGTTACCAATGCTTAATCAGTGAG
GCACCTATCTCAGCGATCTGTCTATTTCGTTCATCCATAGTTGCCTGACTCCCCGTCGTGTAGATAACTA
CGATACGGGAGGGCTTACCATCTGGCCCCAGTGCTGCAATGATACCGCGAGACCCACGCTCACCGGCTCC
AGATTTATCAGCAATAAACCAGCCAGCCGGAAGGGCCGAGCGCAGAAGTGGTCCTGCAACTTTATCCGCC
TCCATCCAGTCTATTAATTGTTGCCGGGAAGCTAGAGTAAGTAGTTCGCCAGTTAATAGTTTGCGCAACG
TTGTTGCCATTGCTACAGGCATCGTGGTGTCACGCTCGTCGTTTGGTATGGCTTCATTCAGCTCCGGTTC
CCAACGATCAAGGCGAGTTACATGATCCCCCATGTTGTGCAAAAAAGCGGTTAGCTCCTTCGGTCCTCCG
ATCGTTGTCAGAAGTAAGTTGGCCGCAGTGTTATCACTCATGGTTATGGCAGCACTGCATAATTCTCTTA
CTGTCATGCCATCCGTAAGATGCTTTTCTGTGACTGGTGAGTACTCAACCAAGTCATTCTGAGAATAGTG
TATGCGGCGACCGAGTTGCTCTTGCCCGGCGTCAATACGGGATAATACCGCGCCACATAGCAGAACTTTA
AAAGTGCTCATCATTGGAAAACGTTCTTCGGGGCGAAAACTCTCAAGGATCTTACCGCTGTTGAGATCCA
GTTCGATGTAACCCACTCGTGCACCCAACTGATCTTCAGCATCTTTTACTTTCACCAGCGTTTCTGGGTG
AGCAAAAACAGGAAGGCAAAATGCCGCAAAAAAGGGAATAAGGGCGACACGGAAATGTTGAATACTCATA
CTCTTCCTTTTTCAATATTATTGAAGCATTTATCAGGGTTATTGTCTCATGAGCGGATACATATTTGAAT
GTATTTAGAAAAATAAACAAATAGGGGTTCCGCGCACATTTCCCCGAAAAGTGCCACCTGACGTCGACGG
ATCGGGAGATCTCCCGATCCCCTATGGTGCACTCTCAGTACAATCTGCTCTGATGCCGCATAGTTAAGCC
AGTATCTGCTCCCTGCTTGTGTGTTGGAGGTCGCTGAGTAGTGCGCGAGCAAAATTTAAGCTACAACAAG
GCAAGGCTTGACCGACAATTGCATGAAGAATCTGCTTAGGGTTAGGCGTTTTGCGCTGCTTCGCGATGTA
CGGGCCAGATATACGCGTT
